Addgene plasmid #59176: p201H Cas9
Purpose: Cas9 driven by double 35S, hygromycin resistance for plant selection, I-PpoI site to accept gRNA from pUC gRNA Shuttle
Depositing lab: Wayne Parrott. Depositing organization: University of Georgia. Publication: Targeted genome modifications in soybean with CRISPR/Cas9. Jacobs TB, LaFayette PR, Schmitz RJ, Parrott WA. BMC Biotechnol. 2015 Mar 12;15:16. doi: 10.1186/s12896-015-0131-2. PubMed 25879861.
Backbone
  Vector backbone: pPZP
  Backbone size w/o insert (bp): 6200
  Total vector size (bp): 14587
  Modifications to backbone: Inclusion of aph gene for bacterial selection on kanamycin.
  Vector type: CRISPR
  Selectable markers: Hygromycin
Growth in bacteria
  Bacterial resistance: Kanamycin, 50 μg/mL
  Growth temperature: 37°C
  Growth strain: DH10B
  Copy number: High Copy
Gene/Insert 1
  Gene/Insert name: Cas9 (alt name: Cas9 human-codon optimized)
  Species: Synthetic
  Insert size (bp): 5265
  Promoter: 2x35S
  Cloning method: Restriction Enzyme; 5′ cloning site I-SceI (not destroyed); 3′ cloning site I-SceI (not destroyed)
  Sequencing primers: 5′ ACATGCACCTAATTTCACTAGATGT; 3′ TGTAAAACGACGGCCAGT
Gene/Insert 2
  Gene/Insert name: hph (alt name: hygromycin resistance)
  Species: E. coli
  Insert size (bp): 2417
  Promoter: StUbi-3P
  Cloning method: Restriction Enzyme; 5′ cloning site XhoI (not destroyed); 3′ cloning site PacI (not destroyed)
  Sequencing primers: 5′ GCAGAGCTTACACTCTCATTC; 3′ AGCGGATAACAATTTCACACAGGA
Terms and licenses: Academic/Nonprofit Terms; Industry Terms: Not Available to Industry
How to cite: p201H Cas9 was a gift from Wayne Parrott (Addgene plasmid # 59176 ; http://n2t.net/addgene:59176 ; RRID:Addgene_59176)
