[The description below was written by a language model from this plasmid's Addgene catalogue record and pLannotate feature annotations shown in this document.]
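Description:
p201H Cas9 is a plant CRISPR binary vector built on the pPZP backbone and intended for Agrobacterium-mediated T-DNA delivery; the associated publication applied it to targeted genome modification in soybean. The backbone carries the pVS1 replication and stability functions (RepA, StaA and oriV), which maintain the plasmid in Agrobacterium, together with a ColE1/pBR322-type origin and bom mobilisation region for high-copy propagation in E. coli. Bacterial selection is by kanamycin, conferred by an aph(3')-Ia gene that the depositor added to the pPZP backbone. The catalogue gives a total size of 14,587 bp, whereas the annotated depositor sequence is 14,546 nt, a small discrepancy the record does not explain.

Between the nopaline-type left and right T-DNA border repeats lie two plant expression units. Nearest the left border, and in reverse orientation, is the E. coli hygromycin phosphotransferase gene (hph), which the catalogue says is driven by the StUbi-3 promoter; that promoter is not picked up in the feature table. It provides hygromycin selection of transformed plant tissue. Downstream, a human-codon-optimised Streptococcus pyogenes Cas9 is expressed from an enhanced CaMV 35S promoter with a duplicated enhancer and terminated by the NOS terminator, the whole cassette being flanked by I-SceI sites. Remnants of the lac promoter region and lacZα flanking these cassettes are leftovers of the original cloning region.

The plasmid contains no guide RNA. Instead it offers an I-PpoI site, not annotated in the table, into which a gRNA expression cassette from the companion pUC gRNA Shuttle plasmid is inserted, yielding a single T-DNA that delivers nuclease, guide and selectable marker together.
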