Features (pLannotate 1.2.2; 19 found; start..end, strand, type, name):
    226..627     +  CDS            Y4CG_SINFN (fragment): Protein inferred from homology: Swiss-Prot protein existence level 3. From Sinorhizobium fredii (strain NBRC 101917 / NGR234).
   1187..1816    +  CDS            pVS1 StaA: stability protein from the Pseudomonas plasmid pVS1 (Heeb et al., 2000)
   2249..3317    +  CDS            pVS1 RepA (fragment): replication protein from the Pseudomonas plasmid pVS1 (Heeb et al., 2000)
   3383..3577    +  rep_origin     pVS1 oriV: origin of replication for the Pseudomonas plasmid pVS1 (Heeb et al., 2000)
   3780..3819    +  CDS            rop (fragment): Rop protein, which maintains plasmids at low copy number; rop
   3921..4061    +  misc_feature   bom: basis of mobility region from pBR322
   4247..4835    -  rep_origin     ori: high-copy-number ColE1/pMB1/pBR322/pUC origin of replication
   4930..5745    -  CDS            KanR: aminoglycoside phosphotransferase; aph(3')-Ia; confers resistance to kanamycin in bacteria or G418 (Geneticin®) in eukaryotes
   6038..6062    +  misc_feature   LB T-DNA repeat: left border repeat from nopaline C58 T-DNA
   6138..6226    +  CDS            lacI (fragment): lac repressor; lacI; The lac repressor binds to the lac operator to inhibit transcription in E. coli. This inhibition can be relieved by adding lactose or isopropyl-β-D-thiogalactopyranoside (IPTG).
   6239..6260    +  protein_bind   CAP binding site: CAP binding activates transcription in the presence of cAMP. E. coli catabolite activator protein
   6275..6305    +  promoter       lac promoter: promoter for the E. coli lac operon
   6309..6331    +  protein_bind   lac operator (fragment): The lac repressor binds to the lac operator to inhibit transcription in E. coli. This inhibition can be relieved by adding lactose or isopropyl-β-D-thiogalactopyranoside (IPTG). lac repressor encoded by lacI
   6807..7832    -  CDS            HygR: aminoglycoside phosphotransferase from E. coli; aph(4)-Ia; confers resistance to hygromycin
   8978..9654    +  promoter       CaMV 35S promoter (enhanced): cauliflower mosaic virus 35S promoter with a duplicated enhancer region
   9700..13803   +  CDS            cas9: CAS9_STRP1 - Also known as csn1 From Streptococcus pyogenes serotype M1.
  13903..14155   +  terminator     NOS terminator: nopaline synthase terminator and poly(A) signal
  14196..14350   +  CDS            lacZα (fragment): LacZα fragment of β-galactosidase; lacZ fragment
  14409..14433   +  misc_feature   RB T-DNA repeat: right border repeat from nopaline C58 T-DNA
>Addgene plasmid #59176 | p201H Cas9 | depositor full sequence | sequence record 120424 | p201H Cas9 sequence 14546 bps
AGTACTTTGATCCAACCCCTCCGCTGCTATAGTGCAGTCGGCTTCTGACGTTCAGTGCAGCCGTCTTCTG
AAAACGACATGTCGCACAAGTCCTAAGTTACGCGACAGGCTGCCGCCCTGCCCTTTTCCTGGCGTTTTCT
TGTCGCGTGTTTTAGTCGCATAAAGTAGAATACTTGCGACTAGAACCGGAGACATTACGCCATGAACAAG
AGCGCCGCCGCTGGCCTGCTGGGCTATGCCCGCGTCAGCACCGACGACCAGGACTTGACCAACCAACGGG
CCGAACTGCACGCGGCCGGCTGCACCAAGCTGTTTTCCGAGAAGATCACCGGCACCAGGCGCGACCGCCC
GGAGCTGGCCAGGATGCTTGACCACCTACGCCCTGGCGACGTTGTGACAGTGACCAGGCTAGACCGCCTG
GCCCGCAGCACCCGCGACCTACTGGACATTGCCGAGCGCATCCAGGAGGCCGGCGCGGGCCTGCGTAGCC
TGGCAGAGCCGTGGGCCGACACCACCACGCCGGCCGGCCGCATGGTGTTGACCGTGTTCGCCGGCATTGC
CGAGTTCGAGCGTTCCCTAATCATCGACCGCACCCGGAGCGGGCGCGAGGCCGCCAAGGCCCGAGGCGTG
AAGTTTGGCCCCCGCCCTACCCTCACCCCGGCACAGATCGCGCACGCCCGCGAGCTGATCGACCAGGAAG
GCCGCACCGTGAAAGAGGCGGCTGCACTGCTTGGCGTGCATCGCTCGACCCTGTACCGCGCACTTGAGCG
CAGCGAGGAAGTGACGCCCACCGAGGCCAGGCGGCGCGGTGCCTTCCGTGAGGACGCATTGACCGAGGCC
GACGCCCTGGCGGCCGCCGAGAATGAACGCCAAGAGGAACAAGCATGAAACCGCACCAGGACGGCCAGGA
CGAACCGTTTTTCATTACCGAAGAGATCGAGGCGGAGATGATCGCGGCCGGGTACGTGTTCGAGCCGCCC
GCGCACGTCTCAACCGTGCGGCTGCATGAAATCCTGGCCGGTTTGTCTGATGCCAAGCTGGCGGCCTGGC
CGGCCAGCTTGGCCGCTGAAGAAACCGAGCGCCGCCGTCTAAAAAGGTGATGTGTATTTGAGTAAAACAG
CTTGCGTCATGCGGTCGCTGCGTATATGATGCGATGAGTAAATAAACAAATACGCAAGGGGAACGCATGA
AGGTTATCGCTGTACTTAACCAGAAAGGCGGGTCAGGCAAGACGACCATCGCAACCCATCTAGCCCGCGC
CCTGCAACTCGCCGGGGCCGATGTTCTGTTAGTCGATTCCGATCCCCAGGGCAGTGCCCGCGATTGGGCG
GCCGTGCGGGAAGATCAACCGCTAACCGTTGTCGGCATCGACCGCCCGACGATTGACCGCGACGTGAAGG
CCATCGGCCGGCGCGACTTCGTAGTGATCGACGGAGCGCCCCAGGCGGCGGACTTGGCTGTGTCCGCGAT
CAAGGCAGCCGACTTCGTGCTGATTCCGGTGCAGCCAAGCCCTTACGACATATGGGCCACCGCCGACCTG
GTGGAGCTGGTTAAGCAGCGCATTGAGGTCACGGATGGAAGGCTACAAGCGGCCTTTGTCGTGTCGCGGG
CGATCAAAGGCACGCGCATCGGCGGTGAGGTTGCCGAGGCGCTGGCCGGGTACGAGCTGCCCATTCTTGA
GTCCCGTATCACGCAGCGCGTGAGCTACCCAGGCACTGCCGCCGCCGGCACAACCGTTCTTGAATCAGAA
CCCGAGGGCGACGCTGCCCGCGAGGTCCAGGCGCTGGCCGCTGAAATTAAATCAAAACTCATTTGAGTTA
ATGAGGTAAAGAGAAAATGAGCAAAAGCACAAACACGCTAAGTGCCGGCCGTCCGAGCGCACGCAGCAGC
AAGGCTGCAACGTTGGCCAGCCTGGCAGACACGCCAGCCATGAAGCGGGTCAACTTTCAGTTGCCGGCGG
AGGATCACACCAAGCTGAAGATGTACGCGGTACGCCAAGGCAAGACCATTACCGAGCTGCTATCTGAATA
CATCGCGCAGCTACCAGAGTAAATGAGCAAATGAATAAATGAGTAGATGAATTTTAGCGGCTAAAGGAGG
CGGCATGGAAAATCAAGAACAACCAGGCACCGACGCCGTGGAATGCCCCATGTGTGGAGGAACGGGCGGT
TGGCCAGGCGTAAGCGGCTGGGTTGTCTGCCGGCCCTGCAATGGCACTGGAACCCCCAAGCCCGAGGAAT
CGGCGTGACGGTCGCAAACCATCCGGCCCGGTACAAATCGGCGCGGCGCTGGGTGATGACCTGGTGGAGA
AGTTGAAGGCCGCGCAGGCCGCCCAGCGGCAACGCATCGAGGCAGAAGCACGCCCCGGTGAATCGTGGCA
AGCGGCCGCTGATCGAATCCGCAAAGAATCCCGGCAACCGCCGGCAGCCGGTGCGCCGTCGATTAGGAAG
CCGCCCAAGGGCGACGAGCAACCAGATTTTTTCGTTCCGATGCTCTATGACGTGGGCACCCGCGATAGTC
GCAGCATCATGGACGTGGCCGTTTTCCGTCTGTCGAAGCGTGACCGACGAGCTGGCGAGGTGATCCGCTA
CGAGCTTCCAGACGGGCACGTAGAGGTTTCCGCAGGGCCGGCCGGCATGGCCAGTGTGTGGGATTACGAC
CTGGTACTGATGGCGGTTTCCCATCTAACCGAATCCATGAACCGATACCGGGAAGGGAAGGGAGACAAGC
CCGGCCGCGTGTTCCGTCCACACGTTGCGGACGTACTCAAGTTCTGCCGGCGAGCCGATGGCGGAAAGCA
GAAAGACGACCTGGTAGAAACCTGCATTCGGTTAAACACCACGCACGTTGCCATGCAGCGTACGAAGAAG
GCCAAGAACGGCCGCCTGGTGACGGTATCCGAGGGTGAAGCCTTGATTAGCCGCTACAAGATCGTAAAGA
GCGAAACCGGGCGGCCGGAGTACATCGAGATCGAGCTAGCTGATTGGATGTACCGCGAGATCACAGAAGG
CAAGAACCCGGACGTGCTGACGGTTCACCCCGATTACTTTTTGATCGATCCCGGCATCGGCCGTTTTCTC
TACCGCCTGGCACGCCGCGCCGCAGGCAAGGCAGAAGCCAGATGGTTGTTCAAGACGATCTACGAACGCA
GTGGCAGCGCCGGAGAGTTCAAGAAGTTCTGTTTCACCGTGCGCAAGCTGATCGGGTCAAATGACCTGCC
GGAGTACGATTTGAAGGAGGAGGCGGGGCAGGCTGGCCCGATCCTAGTCATGCGCTACCGCAACCTGATC
GAGGGCGAAGCATCCGCCGGTTCCTAATGTACGGAGCAGATGCTAGGGCAAATTGCCCTAGCAGGGGAAA
AAGGTCGAAAAGGTCTCTTTCCTGTGGATAGCACGTACATTGGGAACCCAAAGCCGTACATTGGGAACCG
GAACCCGTACATTGGGAACCCAAAGCCGTACATTGGGAACCGGTCACACATGTAAGTGACTGATATAAAA
GAGAAAAAAGGCGATTTTTCCGCCTAAAACTCTTTAAAACTTATTAAAACTCTTAAAACCCGCCTGGCCT
GTGCATAACTGTCTGGCCAGCGCACAGCCGAAGAGCTGCAAAAAGCGCCTACCCTTCGGTCGCTGCGCTC
CCTACGCCCCGCCGCTTCGCGTCGGCCTATCGCGGCCGCTGGCCGCTCAAAAATGGCTGGCCTACGGCCA
GGCAATCTACCAGGGCGCGGACAAGCCGCGCCGTCGCCACTCGACCGCCGGCGCCCACATCAAGGCACCC
TGCCTCGCGCGTTTCGGTGATGACGGTGAAAACCTCTGACACATGCAGCTCCCGGAGACGGTCACAGCTT
GTCTGTAAGCGGATGCCGGGAGCAGACAAGCCCGTCAGGGCGCGTCAGCGGGTGTTGGCGGGTGTCGGGG
CGCAGCCATGACCCAGTCACGTAGCGATAGCGGAGTGTATACTGGCTTAACTATGCGGCATCAGAGCAGA
TTGTACTGAGAGTGCACCATATGCGGTGTGAAATACCGCACAGATGCGTAAGGAGAAAATACCGCATCAG
GCGCTCTTCCGCTTCCTCGCTCACTGACTCGCTGCGCTCGGTCGTTCGGCTGCGGCGAGCGGTATCAGCT
CACTCAAAGGCGGTAATACGGTTATCCACAGAATCAGGGGATAACGCAGGAAAGAACATGTGAGCAAAAG
GCCAGCAAAAGGCCAGGAACCGTAAAAAGGCCGCGTTGCTGGCGTTTTTCCATAGGCTCCGCCCCCCTGA
CGAGCATCACAAAAATCGACGCTCAAGTCAGAGGTGGCGAAACCCGACAGGACTATAAAGATACCAGGCG
TTTCCCCCTGGAAGCTCCCTCGTGCGCTCTCCTGTTCCGACCCTGCCGCTTACCGGATACCTGTCCGCCT
TTCTCCCTTCGGGAAGCGTGGCGCTTTCTCATAGCTCACGCTGTAGGTATCTCAGTTCGGTGTAGGTCGT
TCGCTCCAAGCTGGGCTGTGTGCACGAACCCCCCGTTCAGCCCGACCGCTGCGCCTTATCCGGTAACTAT
CGTCTTGAGTCCAACCCGGTAAGACACGACTTATCGCCACTGGCAGCAGCCACTGGTAACAGGATTAGCA
GAGCGAGGTATGTAGGCGGTGCTACAGAGTTCTTGAAGTGGTGGCCTAACTACGGCTACACTAGAAGGAC
AGTATTTGGTATCTGCGCTCTGCTGAAGCCAGTTACCTTCGGAAAAAGAGTTGGTAGCTCTTGATCCGGC
AAACAAACCACCGCTGGTAGCGGTGGTTTTTTTGTTTGCAAGCAGCAGATTACGCGCAGAAAAAAAGGAT
CTCAAGAAGATCCTTTGATCTTTTCTACGGGGTCTGACGCTCAGTGGAACGAAAACTCACGTTAAGGGAT
TTTGGTCATGCAGGATCATGAATTAATTCTTAGAAAAACTCATCGAGCATCAAATGAAACTGCAATTTAT
TCATATCAGGATTATCAATACCATATTTTTGAAAAAGCCGTTTCTGTAATGAAGGAGAAAACTCACCGAG
GCAGTTCCATAGGATGGCAAGATCCTGGTATCGGTCTGCGATTCCGACTCGTCCAACATCAATACAACCT
ATTAATTTCCCCTCGTCAAAAATAAGGTTATCAAGTGAGAAATCACCATGAGTGACGACTGAATCCGGTG
AGAATGGCAAAAGTTTATGCATTTCTTTCCAGACTTGTTCAACAGGCCAGCCATTACGCTCGTCATCAAA
ATCACTCGCATCAACCAAACCGTTATTCATTCGTGATTGCGCCTGAGCGAGACGAAATACGCGATCGCTG
TTAAAAGGACAATTACAAACAGGAATCGAATGCAACCGGCGCAGGAACACTGCCAGCGCATCAACAATAT
TTTCACCTGAATCAGGATATTCTTCTAATACCTGGAATGCTGTTTTCCCGGGGATCGCAGTGGTGAGTAA
CCATGCATCATCAGGAGTACGGATAAAATGCTTGATGGTCGGAAGAGGCATAAATTCCGTCAGCCAGTTT
AGTCTGACCATCTCATCTGTAACATCATTGGCAACGCTACCTTTGCCATGTTTCAGAAACAACTCTGGCG
CATCGGGCTTCCCATACAATCGATAGATTGTCGCACCTGATTGCCCGACATTATCGCGAGCCCATTTATA
CCCATATAAATCAGCATCCATGTTGGAATTTAATCGCGGCCTAGAGCAAGACGTTTCCCGTTGAATATGG
CTCATAACACCCCTTGTATTACTGTTTATGTAAGCAGACAGTTTTATTGTTCATGATCTGGATCACAGGC
AGCAACGCTCTGTCATCGTTACAATCAACATGCTACCCTCCGCGAGATCATCCGTGTTTCAAACCCGGCA
GCTTAGTTGCCGTTCTTCCGAATAGCATCGGTAACATGAGCAAAGTCTGCCGCCTTACAACGGCTCTCCC
GCTGACGCCGTCCCGGACTGATGGGCTGCCTGTATCGAGTGGTGATTTTGTGCCGAGCTGCCGGTCGGGG
AGCTGTTGGCTGGCTGGTGGCAGGATATATTGTGGTGTAAACAAATTGACGCTTAGACAACTTAATAACA
CATTGCGGACGTTTTTAATGTACTGAATTAACGCCGAATTGCTCTAGCCAATACGCAAACCGCCTCTCCC
CGCGCGTTGGCCGATTCATTAATGCAGCTGGCACGACAGGTTTCCCGACTGGAAAGCGGGCAGTGAGCGC
AACGCAATTAATGTGAGTTAGCTCACTCATTAGGCACCCCAGGCTTTACACTTTATGCTTCCGGCTCGTA
TGTTGTGTGGAATTGTGAGCGGATAACAATTTCACACAGGAAACAGCTATGACATGATTACGAATTCCTT
GACTAGAGGGTAGGCGCGGCTTAATTGCTTAAATTTACTATTTTTTTACTATATTATACTCAACCCAATG
AGCATAAAGACTGTAAAATCTCAAATTCCTGAGAAGCATATTTATCGATCCCACAGACTTGATAGTTCCA
TAATCCATACGCTGCAGCCAAATTGCTAGTGTGTTGAACATTTAACACGTAGAGAACTAGAAAAGATATA
AAACTAAGATTGATATCCAAAATAGACGAGAACAATAAGCAAAAACTCTTAGTTTTGAAATAAATCAACA
ATCCCGAGGGTTGTCACATACATCAAAAACGAAAATCCATATAGCAAAAAAAACTCTAAATTACCGTTCG
ACAAAAAGAGAAAACTGATAGGACATTTGCTAAACATTAAAATCAAAATTTGGATCAAGCCGAATTGATC
CCGGTCGGCATCTACTCTATTCCTTTGCCCTCGGACGAGTGCTGGGGCGTCGGTTTCCACTATCGGCGAG
TACTTCTACACAGCCATCGGTCCAGACGGCCGCGCTTCTGCGGGCGATTTGTGTACGCCCGACAGTCCCG
GCTCCGGATCGGACGATTGCGTCGCATCGACCCTGCGCCCAAGCTGCATCATCGAAATTGCCGTCAACCA
AGCTCTGATAGAGTTGGTCAAGACCAATGCGGAGCATATACGCCCGGAGCCGCGGCGATCCTGCAAGCTC
CGGATGCCTCCGCTCGAAGTAGCGCGTCTGCTGCTCCATACAAGCCAACCACGGCCTCCAGAAGAAGATG
TTGGCGACCTCGTATTGGGAATCCCCGAACATCGCCTCGCTCCAGTCAATGACCGCTGTTATGCGGCCAT
TGTCCGTCAGGACATTGTTGGAGCCGAAATCCGCGTGCACGAGGTGCCGGACTTCGGGGCAGTCCTCGGC
CCAAAGCATCAGCTCATCGAGAGCCTGCGCGACGGACGCACTGACGGTGTCGTCCATCACAGTTTGCCAG
TGATACACATGGGGATCAGCAATCGCGCATATGAAATCACGCCATGTAGTGTATTGACCGATTCCTTGCG
GTCCGAATGGGCCGAACCCGCTCGTCTGGCTAAGATCGGCCGCAGCGATCGCATCCATGGCCTCCGCGAC
CGGCTGCAGAACAGCGGGCAGTTCGGTTTCAGGCAGGTCTTGCAACGTGACACCCTGTGCACGGCGGGAG
ATGCAATAGGTCAGGCTCTCGCTGAATGCCCCAATGTCAAGCACTTCCGGAATCGGGAGCGCGGCCGATG
CAAAGTGCCGATAAACATAACGATCTTTGTAGAAACCATCGGCGCAGCTATTTACCCGCAGGACATATCC
ACGCCCTCCTACATCGAAGCTGAAAGCACGAGATTCTTCGCCCTCCGAGAGCTGCATCAGGTCGGAGACG
CTGTCGAACTTTTCGATCAGAAACTTCTCGACAGACGTCGCGGTGAGTTCAGGCTTTTTCATCTCGAGAC
GTACCGCGCGATGCATTCGAAGATCGATCCTTCGCCTGGAGGAGAGAAATCAGTGGCGCTGCGGCTTTTA
GGGTTTCTTTGTTGATGGAATGAGAGTGTAAGCTCTGCCAGTGCCACTTTATTAGGGTTTTACAAGCCCT
TTTCTTCGTAATTGGGCCTGACATTTTGTGCCACTTGGGCCTTTAGAGATGAAAATGTATATTGGGCTTA
AGTTGACTTGAAGGATAAATTAGTTTAGGATATTACGTTTTTTATGAGAATTGGTGTGTCGGATACATGT
ATATGATGCATTCAAATATATGTATTCTAGATACATTTAAGTTTAGATACAATCTAAAATGTGTCTTTAA
TTACAGGACTGTAACTAAAATACTTAATGTAAGAAGAATATTACTCCTTTAATAGCTTTTGAGTATATCT
AGTCTAACATCTTTTAAAAAAGTCTAATTTCTTTCATTTATTTTTCGAGCAATAGCAAAGTGCATAATTA
TTTTTTTCTTCTAGAAATTCAGATTTGTTTCTCTAAATTTTGAGATTCTTTTCTCAATTTTGTATGTCTA
GAGAACAATGTGTATTTTTCACTCTAGTTGGTTGTTACTTTGTTGAATGTTCTGATAAAAGTATATTGTT
ATTTCTGAAGTAGATATAAACCTTCATTTGGAAATTATACATAAATCAAAATCGTTAATTATCTAGATCA
AGATATATGCCCTTTTCCTAATGTATTTGATACATGCACCTAATTTCACTAGATGTATCTTTTCTATTTT
TTAAATTATGAATAGTTAATTTTTTCCATATGTGTATTTGATACATACTTCATGACTTTAAAAAATTAAT
TATATACCAGATATATGTATTTAAAATTTGTTATGTATTTAAAGTATGTATATGATTATTCGATATTAAT
CTCTTCGATGAAATTTAAATCGATAACTATGTGCTTTGGATCGATCTGCCCACTAGTGAGTCGTATTACA
ATTCATGACTCTCTTAAGGTAGCCAAAATCGATATCTAGGGATAACAGGGTAATCGATCACTAGAATTCG
GCGCGCCGGGCCCAACATGGTGGAGCACGACACTCTCGTCTACTCCAAGAATATCAAAGATACAGTCTCA
GAAGACCAAAGGGCTATTGAGACTTTTCAACAAAGGGTAATATCGGGAAACCTCCTCGGATTCCATTGCC
CAGCTATCTGTCACTTCATCAAAAGGACAGTAGAAAAGGAAGGTGGCACCTACAAATGCCATCATTGCGA
TAAAGGAAAGGCTATCGTTCAAGATGCCTCTGCCGACAGTGGTCCCAAAGATGGACCCCCACCCACGAGG
AGCATCGTGGAAAAAGAAGACGTTCCAACCACGTCTTCAAAGCAAGTGGATTGATGTGAACATGGTGGAG
CACGACACTCTCGTCTACTCCAAGAATATCAAAGATACAGTCTCAGAAGACCAAAGGGCTATTGAGACTT
TTCAACAAAGGGTAATATCGGGAAACCTCCTCGGATTCCATTGCCCAGCTATCTGTCACTTCATCAAAAG
GACAGTAGAAAAGGAAGGTGGCACCTACAAATGCCATCATTGCGATAAAGGAAAGGCTATCGTTCAAGAT
GCCTCTGCCGACAGTGGTCCCAAAGATGGACCCCCACCCACGAGGAGCATCGTGGAAAAAGAAGACGTTC
CAACCACGTCTTCAAAGCAAGTGGATTGATGTGATATCTCCACTGACGTAAGGGATGACGCACAATCCCA
CTATCCTTCGCAAGACCCTTCCTCTATATAAGGAAGTTCATTTCATTTGGAGAGGACACGCTGAAATCAC
CAGTCTCTCTCTACAAATCTATCTCTCTCGACCGCTAGCATGGACAAGAAGTACTCCATTGGGCTCGATA
TCGGCACAAACAGCGTCGGCTGGGCCGTCATTACGGACGAGTACAAGGTGCCGAGCAAAAAATTCAAAGT
TCTGGGCAATACCGATCGCCACAGCATAAAGAAGAACCTCATTGGCGCCCTCCTGTTCGACTCCGGGGAG
ACGGCCGAAGCCACGCGGCTCAAAAGAACAGCACGGCGCAGATATACCCGCAGAAAGAATCGGATCTGCT
ACCTGCAGGAGATCTTTAGTAATGAGATGGCTAAGGTGGATGACTCTTTCTTCCATAGGCTGGAGGAGTC
CTTTTTGGTGGAGGAGGATAAAAAGCACGAGCGCCACCCAATCTTTGGCAATATCGTGGACGAGGTGGCG
TACCATGAAAAGTACCCAACCATATATCATCTGAGGAAGAAGCTTGTAGACAGTACTGATAAGGCTGACT
TGCGGTTGATCTATCTCGCGCTGGCGCATATGATCAAATTTCGGGGACACTTCCTCATCGAGGGGGACCT
GAACCCAGACAACAGCGATGTCGACAAACTCTTTATCCAACTGGTTCAGACTTACAATCAGCTTTTCGAA
GAGAACCCGATCAACGCATCCGGAGTTGACGCCAAAGCAATCCTGAGCGCTAGGCTGTCCAAATCCCGGC
GGCTCGAAAACCTCATCGCACAGCTCCCTGGGGAGAAGAAGAACGGCCTGTTTGGTAATCTTATCGCCCT
GTCACTCGGGCTGACCCCCAACTTTAAATCTAACTTCGACCTGGCCGAAGATGCCAAGCTTCAACTGAGC
AAAGACACCTACGATGATGATCTCGACAATCTGCTGGCCCAGATCGGCGACCAGTACGCAGACCTTTTTT
TGGCGGCAAAGAACCTGTCAGACGCCATTCTGCTGAGTGATATTCTGCGAGTGAACACGGAGATCACCAA
AGCTCCGCTGAGCGCTAGTATGATCAAGCGCTATGATGAGCACCACCAAGACTTGACTTTGCTGAAGGCC
CTTGTCAGACAGCAACTGCCTGAGAAGTACAAGGAAATTTTCTTCGATCAGTCTAAAAATGGCTACGCCG
GATACATTGACGGCGGAGCAAGCCAGGAGGAATTTTACAAATTTATTAAGCCCATCTTGGAAAAAATGGA
CGGCACCGAGGAGCTGCTGGTAAAGCTTAACAGAGAAGATCTGTTGCGCAAACAGCGCACTTTCGACAAT
GGAAGCATCCCCCACCAGATTCACCTGGGCGAACTGCACGCTATCCTCAGGCGGCAAGAGGATTTCTACC
CCTTTTTGAAAGATAACAGGGAAAAGATTGAGAAAATCCTCACATTTCGGATACCCTACTATGTAGGCCC
CCTCGCCCGGGGAAATTCCAGATTCGCGTGGATGACTCGCAAATCAGAAGAGACCATCACTCCCTGGAAC
TTCGAGGAAGTCGTGGATAAGGGGGCCTCTGCCCAGTCCTTCATCGAAAGGATGACTAACTTTGATAAAA
ATCTGCCTAACGAAAAGGTGCTTCCTAAACACTCTCTGCTGTACGAGTACTTCACAGTTTATAACGAGCT
CACCAAGGTCAAATACGTCACAGAAGGGATGAGAAAGCCAGCATTCCTGTCTGGAGAGCAGAAGAAAGCT
ATCGTGGACCTCCTCTTCAAGACGAACCGGAAAGTTACCGTGAAACAGCTCAAAGAAGACTATTTCAAAA
AGATTGAATGTTTCGACTCTGTTGAAATCAGCGGAGTGGAGGATCGCTTCAACGCATCCCTGGGAACGTA
TCACGATCTCCTGAAAATCATTAAAGACAAGGACTTCCTGGACAATGAGGAGAACGAGGACATTCTTGAG
GACATTGTCCTCACCCTTACGTTGTTTGAAGATAGGGAGATGATTGAAGAACGCTTGAAAACTTACGCTC
ATCTCTTCGACGACAAAGTCATGAAACAGCTCAAGAGGCGCCGATATACAGGATGGGGGCGGCTGTCAAG
AAAACTGATCAATGGGATCCGAGACAAGCAGAGTGGAAAGACAATCCTGGATTTTCTTAAGTCCGATGGA
TTTGCCAACCGGAACTTCATGCAGTTGATCCATGATGACTCTCTCACCTTTAAGGAGGACATCCAGAAAG
CACAAGTTTCTGGCCAGGGGGACAGTCTTCACGAGCACATCGCTAATCTTGCAGGTAGCCCAGCTATCAA
AAAGGGAATACTGCAGACCGTTAAGGTCGTGGATGAACTCGTCAAAGTAATGGGAAGGCATAAGCCCGAG
AATATCGTTATCGAGATGGCCCGAGAGAACCAAACTACCCAGAAGGGACAGAAGAACAGTAGGGAAAGGA
TGAAGAGGATTGAAGAGGGTATAAAAGAACTGGGGTCCCAAATCCTTAAGGAACACCCAGTTGAAAACAC
CCAGCTTCAGAATGAGAAGCTCTACCTGTACTACCTGCAGAACGGCAGGGACATGTACGTGGATCAGGAA
CTGGACATCAATCGGCTCTCCGACTACGACGTGGATCATATCGTGCCCCAGTCTTTTCTCAAAGATGATT
CTATTGATAATAAAGTGTTGACAAGATCCGATAAAAATAGAGGGAAGAGTGATAACGTCCCCTCAGAAGA
AGTTGTCAAGAAAATGAAAAATTATTGGCGGCAGCTGCTGAACGCCAAACTGATCACACAACGGAAGTTC
GATAATCTGACTAAGGCTGAACGAGGTGGCCTGTCTGAGTTGGATAAAGCCGGCTTCATCAAAAGGCAGC
TTGTTGAGACACGCCAGATCACCAAGCACGTGGCCCAAATTCTCGATTCACGCATGAACACCAAGTACGA
TGAAAATGACAAACTGATTCGAGAGGTGAAAGTTATTACTCTGAAGTCTAAGCTGGTCTCAGATTTCAGA
AAGGACTTTCAGTTTTATAAGGTGAGAGAGATCAACAATTACCACCATGCGCATGATGCCTACCTGAATG
CAGTGGTAGGCACTGCACTTATCAAAAAATATCCCAAGCTTGAATCTGAATTTGTTTACGGAGACTATAA
AGTGTACGATGTTAGGAAAATGATCGCAAAGTCTGAGCAGGAAATAGGCAAGGCCACCGCTAAGTACTTC
TTTTACAGCAATATTATGAATTTTTTCAAGACCGAGATTACACTGGCCAATGGAGAGATTCGGAAGCGAC
CACTTATCGAAACAAACGGAGAAACAGGAGAAATCGTGTGGGACAAGGGTAGGGATTTCGCGACAGTCCG
GAAGGTCCTGTCCATGCCGCAGGTGAACATCGTTAAAAAGACCGAAGTACAGACCGGAGGCTTCTCCAAG
GAAAGTATCCTCCCGAAAAGGAACAGCGACAAGCTGATCGCACGCAAAAAAGATTGGGACCCCAAGAAAT
ACGGCGGATTCGATTCTCCTACAGTCGCTTACAGTGTACTGGTTGTGGCCAAAGTGGAGAAAGGGAAGTC
TAAAAAACTCAAAAGCGTCAAGGAACTGCTGGGCATCACAATCATGGAGCGATCAAGCTTCGAAAAAAAC
CCCATCGACTTTCTCGAGGCGAAAGGATATAAAGAGGTCAAAAAAGACCTCATCATTAAGCTTCCCAAGT
ACTCTCTCTTTGAGCTTGAAAACGGCCGGAAACGAATGCTCGCTAGTGCGGGCGAGCTGCAGAAAGGTAA
CGAGCTGGCACTGCCCTCTAAATACGTTAATTTCTTGTATCTGGCCAGCCACTATGAAAAGCTCAAAGGG
TCTCCCGAAGATAATGAGCAGAAGCAGCTGTTCGTGGAACAACACAAACACTACCTTGATGAGATCATCG
AGCAAATAAGCGAATTCTCCAAAAGAGTGATCCTCGCCGACGCTAACCTCGATAAGGTGCTTTCTGCTTA
CAATAAGCACAGGGATAAGCCCATCAGGGAGCAGGCAGAAAACATTATCCACTTGTTTACTCTGACCAAC
TTGGGCGCGCCTGCAGCCTTCAAGTACTTCGACACCACCATAGACAGAAAGCGGTACACCTCTACAAAGG
AGGTCCTGGACGCCACACTGATTCATCAGTCAATTACGGGGCTCTATGAAACAAGAATCGACCTCTCTCA
GCTCGGTGGAGACAGCAGGGCTGACCCCAAGAAGAAGAGGAAGGTGTGACCGCGGATATCTGCAGAAGCT
TACGCGTCGACGTCTCGAGGCCGGCCGAGCTCGAATTTCCCCGATCGTTCAAACATTTGGCAATAAAGTT
TCTTAAGATTGAATCCTGTTGCCGGTCTTGCGATGATTATCATATAATTTCTGTTGAATTACGTTAAGCA
TGTAATAATTAACATGTAATGCATGACGTTATTTATGAGATGGGTTTTTATGATTAGAGTCCCGCAATTA
TACATTTAATACGCGATAGAAAACAAAATATAGCGCGCAAACTAGGATAAATTATCGCGCGCGGTGTCAT
CTATGTTACTAGATCGGGAATTGATATCGTAGGGATAACAGGGTAATAAGCTTGGCACTGGCCGTCGTTT
TACAACGTCGTGACTGGGAAAACCCTGGCGTTACCCAACTTAATCGCCTTGCAGCACATCCCCCTTTCGC
CAGCTGGCGTAATAGCGAAGAGGCCCGCACCGATCGCCCTTCCCAACAGTTGCGCAGCCTGAATGGCGAA
TGAGCTTGAGCTTGGATCAGATTGTCGTTTCCCGCCTTCAGTTTAAACTATCAGTGTTTGACAGGATATA
TTGGCGGGTAAACCTAAGAGAAAAGAGCGTTTATTAGAATAACGGATATTTAAAAGGGCGTGAAAAGGTT
TATCCGTTCGTCCATTTGTATGTGCATGCCAACCACAGGGTTCCCCTCGGGATCAA
