>Addgene plasmid #59176 | p201H Cas9 | addgene partial sequence | sequence record 120425 | M13pUC-Rev 5'-AGCGGATAACAATTTCACACAGG-3'
GAGGGTAGGCGCGGCTTAATTGCTTAAATTTACTATTTTTTTACTATATTATACTCAACCCAATGAGCAT
AAAGACTGTAAAATCTCAAATTCCTGAGAAGCATATTTATCGATCCCACAGACTTGATAGTTCCATAATC
CATACGCTGCAGCCAAATTGCTAGTGTGTTGAACATTTAACACGTAGAGAACTAGAAAAGATATAAAACT
AAGATTGATATCCAAAATAGACGAGAACAATAAGCAAAAACTCTTAGTTTTGAAATAAATCAACAATCCC
GAGGGTTGTCACATACATCAAAAACGAAAATCCATATAGCAAAAAAAACTCTAAATTACCGTTCGACAAA
AAGAGAAAACTGATAGGACATTTGCTAAACATTAAAATCAAAATTTGGATCAAGCCGAATTGATCCCGGT
CGGCATCTACTCTATTCCTTTGCCCTCGGACGAGTGCTGGGGCGTCGGTTTCCACTATCGGCGAGTACTT
CTACACAGCCATCGGTCCAGACGGCCGCGCTTCTGCGGGCGATTTGTGTACGCCCGACAGTCCCGGCTCC
GGATCGGACGATTGCGTCGCATCGACCCTGCGCCCAAGCTGCATCATCGAAATTGCCGTCAACCAAGCTC
TGATAGAGTTGGTCAAGACCAATGCGGAGCATATACGCCCGGAGCCGCGGCGATCCTGCAAGCTCCGGAT
GCCTCCGCTCGAAGTAGCGCGTCTGCTGCTCCATACAAGCCAACCACGGCCTCCAGAAGAAGATGTTGGC
GACCTC
