>Addgene plasmid #59176 | p201H Cas9 | addgene partial sequence | sequence record 121239 | Ppol-F 5'-TTTGGATCGATCTGCCCACT-3'
GACTCTCTTAAGGTAGCCAAAATCGATATCTAGGGATAACAGGGTAATCGATCACTAGAATTCGGCGCGC
CGGGCCCAACATGGTGGAGCACGACACTCTCGTCTACTCCAAGAATATCAAAGATACAGTCTCAGAAGAC
CAAAGGGCTATTGAGACTTTTCAACAAAGGGTAATATCGGGAAACCTCCTCGGATTCCATTGCCCAGCTA
TCTGTCACTTCATCAAAAGGACAGTAGAAAAGGAAGGTGGCACCTACAAATGCCATCATTGCGATAAAGG
AAAGGCTATCGTTCAAGATGCCTCTGCCGACAGTGGTCCCAAAGATGG
