>Addgene plasmid #59176 | p201H Cas9 | addgene partial sequence | sequence record 121241 | hdCas9-R2 5'-CCGGCTTTATCCAACTCAGAC-3'
ACTTCCGTTGTGTGATCAGTTTGGCGTTCAGCAGCTGCCGCCAATAATTTTTCATTTTCTTGACAACTTC
TTCTGAGGGGACGTTATCACTCTTCCCTCTATTTTTATCGGATCTTGTCAACACTTTATTATCAATAGAA
TCATCTTTGAGAAAAGACTGGGGCACGATATGATCCACGTCGTAGTCGGAGAGCCGATTGATGTCCAGTT
CCTGATCCACGTACATGTCCCTGCCGTTCTGCAGGTAGTACAGGTAGAGCTTCTCATTCTGAAGCTGGGT
GTTTTCAACTGGGTGTTCCTTAAGGATTTGGGACCCCAGTTCTTTTATACCCTCTTCAATCCTCTTCATC
CTTTCCCTACTGTTCTTCTGTCCCTTCTGGGTAGTTTGGTTCTCTCGGGCCATCTCGATAACGATATTCT
CGGGCTTATGCCTTCCCATTACTTTGACGAGTTCATCCACGACCTTAACGGTCTGCAGTATTCCCTTTTT
GATAGCTGGGCTACCTGCAAGATTAGCGATGTGCTCGTGAAGACTGTCCCCCTGGCCAGAAACTTGTGCT
TTCTGGATGTCCTCCTTAAAGGTGAGAGAGTCATCATGGATCAACTGCATGAAGTTCCGGTTGGCAAATC
CATCGGACTTAAGAAAATCCAGGATTGTCTTTCCACTCTGCTTGTCTCGGATCCCATTGATCAGTTTTCT
TGACAGCCGCCCCCATCCTGTATATCGGCGCCTCTTGAGCTGTTTCATGACTTT
